Addgene plasmid #99979: pDONR221-Cka1
Purpose: Shuttle yeast Cka1 into Gateway destination vector
Depositing lab: Susan Baserga. Depositing organization: Yale University. Publication: The SSU processome interactome in Saccharomyces cerevisiae reveals potential new protein subcomplexes. Vincent NG, Charette JM, Baserga SJ. RNA. 2017 Oct 20. pii: rna.062927.117. doi: 10.1261/rna.062927.117. PubMed 29054886.
Backbone
  Vector backbone: pDONR221
  Vector type: Yeast Expression
Growth in bacteria
  Bacterial resistance: Kanamycin, 50 μg/mL
  Growth temperature: 37°C
  Growth strain: DH5alpha
  Copy number: High Copy
Gene/Insert
  Gene/Insert name: Cka1
  Species: S. cerevisiae (budding yeast)
  Entrez Gene: CKA1 (a.k.a. YIL035C)
  Cloning method: Gateway Cloning
Terms and licenses: Academic/Nonprofit Terms; Industry Terms: Not Available to Industry
How to cite: pDONR221-Cka1 was a gift from Susan Baserga (Addgene plasmid # 99979 ; http://n2t.net/addgene:99979 ; RRID:Addgene_99979)
