[The description below was written by a language model from this plasmid's Addgene catalogue record and pLannotate feature annotations shown in this document.]
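Description:
pDONR221-Cka1 is a Gateway entry clone built on the pDONR221 backbone, carrying the Saccharomyces cerevisiae CKA1 open reading frame (YIL035C). CKA1 encodes a catalytic alpha subunit of casein kinase 2. The sequenced plasmid is about 3.7 kb and is maintained in E. coli through a high-copy ColE1/pUC-type origin, with selection by a kanamycin resistance gene (aminoglycoside phosphotransferase). Although the catalogue lists the vector type as yeast expression, the annotated features include no yeast promoter, yeast replication origin or yeast selectable marker. The plasmid itself therefore serves as a bacterial shuttle for the ORF rather than as an expression vector.

The CKA1 coding sequence lies between attL1 and attL2, the recombination sites left after a BP reaction into a pDONR vector. In an LR Clonase reaction these sites recombine with the attR sites of a destination vector, transferring the ORF directionally into whichever promoter and tag context that vector provides. The record does not state whether the insert keeps its native stop codon, nor which destination vectors were used. rrnB T1 and T2 transcription terminators sit upstream of the cassette and shield the insert from read-through transcription from the backbone. A T7 promoter lies just beyond attL2, pointing back toward the insert. Short lacI and lacZα fragments are also annotated and appear to be non-functional backbone remnants. The stated purpose is to move yeast Cka1 into Gateway destination vectors, and the associated publication concerns protein interaction mapping of the yeast small-subunit processome.
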