Features (pLannotate 1.2.2; 10 found; start..end, strand, type, name):
     33..132     +  protein_bind   attL1: mutant version of attL; recombination site for the Gateway® LR reaction LR Clonase™
    138..1253    +  CDS            CKA1: CSK21_YEAST - Experimental evidence at protein level: Swiss-Prot protein existence level 1. Casein kinases are operationally defined by their preferential utilization of acidic proteins such as caseins as substrates. The alpha and alpha' chains contain the catalytic site. May play a role in cell proliferation. Required for cell viability. From Saccharomyces cerevisiae (strain ATCC 204508 / S288c) (Baker's yeast).
   1255..1354    -  protein_bind   attL2: mutant version of attL; recombination site for the Gateway® LR reaction LR Clonase™
   1372..1390    -  promoter       T7 promoter: promoter for bacteriophage T7 RNA polymerase
   1524..2333    +  CDS            KanR: aminoglycoside phosphotransferase; aph(3')-Ia; confers resistance to kanamycin in bacteria or G418 (Geneticin®) in eukaryotes
   2480..3068    +  rep_origin     ori: high-copy-number ColE1/pMB1/pBR322/pUC origin of replication
   3251..3343    +  CDS            lacI (fragment): lac repressor; lacI; The lac repressor binds to the lac operator to inhibit transcription in E. coli. This inhibition can be relieved by adding lactose or isopropyl-β-D-thiogalactopyranoside (IPTG).
   3398..3425    -  terminator     rrnB T2 terminator: transcription terminator T2 from the E. coli rrnB gene
   3557..3600    +  terminator     rrnB T1 terminator: Escherichia coli rrnB; transcription terminator T1 from the E. coli rrnB gene
   3647..17      -  CDS            lacZα (fragment) (across the origin): LacZα fragment of β-galactosidase; lacZ fragment
>Addgene plasmid #99979 | pDONR221-Cka1 | addgene full sequence | sequence record 191954 | Addgene NGS Result
GTAAAACGACGGCCAGTCTTAAGCTCGGGCCCCAAATAATGATTTTATTTTGACTGATAGTGACCTGTTC
GTTGCAACAAATTGATGAGCAATGCTTTTTTATAATGCCAACTTTGTACAAAAAAGCAGGCTACAAAATG
AAATGCAGGGTATGGTCAGAGGCTCGTGTTTATACGAATATCAATAAACAAAGAACCGAGGAATATTGGG
ATTATGAAAATACTGTAATTGATTGGTCCACAAATACAAAGGACTATGAAATTGAAAATAAAGTTGGGCG
AGGAAAATACTCCGAGGTTTTCCAAGGTGTCAAATTAGACTCTAAAGTTAAAATTGTTATTAAGATGTTG
AAACCAGTTAAAAAGAAGAAGATCAAGAGAGAAATCAAAATCTTAACGGATTTGTCTAACGAAAAAGTGC
CTCCAACGACTTTGCCATTTCAAAAAGATCAATATTACACAAATCAAAAGGAGGACGTTTTAAAATTCAT
CAGGCCCTATATCTTTGATCAGCCACACAATGGTCATGCAAACATAATTCATCTATTTGATATAATAAAG
GATCCCATCTCAAAAACTCCGGCTTTGGTCTTCGAATACGTAGATAATGTGGACTTCCGTATTCTTTACC
CTAAATTAACCGATCTCGAAATTAGGTTTTATATGTTTGAGTTATTAAAGGCCTTAGACTATTGTCATTC
AATGGGAATAATGCATAGAGATGTTAAACCTCATAACGTAATGATTGATCATAAGAATAAAAAATTGCGA
TTGATAGATTGGGGGCTTGCTGAATTTTATCATGTTAATATGGAATACAATGTTCGTGTTGCGTCGAGGT
TTTTTAAGGGTCCTGAACTACTAGTTGACTACAGAATGTATGATTATTCTTTAGACTTGTGGTCGTTTGG
GACAATGTTGGCTTCTATGATCTTTAAAAGAGAGCCATTTTTCCATGGAACGAGTAACACAGACCAGCTT
GTCAAGATCGTCAAAGTACTTGGTACAAGCGATTTTGAGAAATACCTGTTGAAGTATGAAATTACCTTAC
CGAGAGAATTTTACGATATGGACCAATACATCAGAAAGCCTTGGCATAGATTCATCAATGATGGTAATAA
ACATTTAAGCGGCAACGATGAAATTATTGACCTTATTGACAATCTTTTGAGATATGATCATCAAGAAAGA
TTAACTGCTAAGGAAGCGATGGGACACCCGTGGTTTGCCCCAATAAGGGAACAAATTGAAAAAAACCCAG
CTTTCTTGTACAAAGTTGGCATTATAAGAAAGCATTGCTTATCAATTTGTTGCAACGAACAGGTCACTAT
CAGTCAAAATAAAATCATTATTTGCCATCCAGCTGATATCCCCTATAGTGAGTCGTATTACATGGTCATA
GCTGTTTCCTGGCAGCTCTGGCCCGTGTCTCAAAATCTCTGATGTTACATTGCACAAGATAAAAATATAT
CATCATGAACAATAAAACTGTCTGCTTACATAAACAGTAATACAAGGGGTGTTATGAGCCATATTCAACG
GGAAACGTCGAGGCCGCGATTAAATTCCAACATGGATGCTGATTTATATGGGTATAAATGGGCTCGCGAT
AATGTCGGGCAATCAGGTGCGACAATCTATCGCTTGTATGGGAAGCCCGATGCGCCAGAGTTGTTTCTGA
AACATGGCAAAGGTAGCGTTGCCAATGATGTTACAGATGAGATGGTCAGACTAAACTGGCTGACGGAATT
TATGCCTCTTCCGACCATCAAGCATTTTATCCGTACTCCTGATGATGCATGGTTACTCACCACTGCGATC
CCCGGAAAAACAGCATTCCAGGTATTAGAAGAATATCCTGATTCAGGTGAAAATATTGTTGATGCGCTGG
CAGTGTTCCTGCGCCGGTTGCATTCGATTCCTGTTTGTAATTGTCCTTTTAACAGCGATCGCGTATTTCG
TCTCGCTCAGGCGCAATCACGAATGAATAACGGTTTGGTTGATGCGAGTGATTTTGATGACGAGCGTAAT
GGCTGGCCTGTTGAACAAGTCTGGAAAGAAATGCATAAACTTTTGCCATTCTCACCGGATTCAGTCGTCA
CTCATGGTGATTTCTCACTTGATAACCTTATTTTTGACGAGGGGAAATTAATAGGTTGTATTGATGTTGG
ACGAGTCGGAATCGCAGACCGATACCAGGATCTTGCCATCCTATGGAACTGCCTCGGTGAGTTTTCTCCT
TCATTACAGAAACGGCTTTTTCAAAAATATGGTATTGATAATCCTGATATGAATAAATTGCAGTTTCATT
TGATGCTCGATGAGTTTTTCTAATCAGAATTGGTTAATTGGTTGTAACACTGGCAGAGCATTACGCTGAC
TTGACGGGACGGCGCAAGCTCATGACCAAAATCCCTTAACGTGAGTTACGCGTCGTTCCACTGAGCGTCA
GACCCCGTAGAAAAGATCAAAGGATCTTCTTGAGATCCTTTTTTTCTGCGCGTAATCTGCTGCTTGCAAA
CAAAAAAACCACCGCTACCAGCGGTGGTTTGTTTGCCGGATCAAGAGCTACCAACTCTTTTTCCGAAGGT
AACTGGCTTCAGCAGAGCGCAGATACCAAATACTGTTCTTCTAGTGTAGCCGTAGTTAGGCCACCACTTC
AAGAACTCTGTAGCACCGCCTACATACCTCGCTCTGCTAATCCTGTTACCAGTGGCTGCTGCCAGTGGCG
ATAAGTCGTGTCTTACCGGGTTGGACTCAAGACGATAGTTACCGGATAAGGCGCAGCGGTCGGGCTGAAC
GGGGGGTTCGTGCACACAGCCCAGCTTGGAGCGAACGACCTACACCGAACTGAGATACCTACAGCGTGAG
CTATGAGAAAGCGCCACGCTTCCCGAAGGGAGAAAGGCGGACAGGTATCCGGTAAGCGGCAGGGTCGGAA
CAGGAGAGCGCACGAGGGAGCTTCCAGGGGGAAACGCCTGGTATCTTTATAGTCCTGTCGGGTTTCGCCA
CCTCTGACTTGAGCGTCGATTTTTGTGATGCTCGTCAGGGGGGCGGAGCCTATGGAAAAACGCCAGCAAC
GCGGCCTTTTTACGGTTCCTGGCCTTTTGCTGGCCTTTTGCTCACATGTTCTTTCCTGCGTTATCCCCTG
ATTCTGTGGATAACCGTATTACCGCCTTTGAGTGAGCTGATACCGCTCGCCGCAGCCGAACGACCGAGCG
CAGCGAGTCAGTGAGCGAGGAAGCGGAAGAGCGCCCAATACGCAAACCGCCTCTCCCCGCGCGTTGGCCG
ATTCATTAATGCAGCTGGCACGACAGGTTTCCCGACTGGAAAGCGGGCAGTGAGCGCAACGCAATTAATA
CGCGTACCGCTAGCCAGGAAGAGTTTGTAGAAACGCAAAAAGGCCATCCGTCAGGATGGCCTTCTGCTTA
GTTTGATGCCTGGCAGTTTATGGCGGGCGTCCTGCCCGCCACCCTCCGGGCCGTTGCTTCACAACGTTCA
AATCCGCTCCCGGCGGATTTGTCCTACTCAGGAGAGCGTTCACCGACAAACAACAGATAAAACGAAAGGC
CCAGTCTTCCGACTGAGCCTTTCGTTTTATTTGATGCCTGGCAGTTCCCTACTCTCGCGTTAACGCTAGC
ATGGATGTTTTCCCAGTCACGACGTT
