>Addgene plasmid #99979 | pDONR221-Cka1 | depositor partial sequence | sequence record 182730 | pDONR221
CTTTCCTGCGTTATCCCCTGATTCTGTGGATAACCGTATTACCGCCTTTGAGTGAGCTGATACCGCTCGC
CGCAGCCGAACGACCGAGCGCAGCGAGTCAGTGAGCGAGGAAGCGGAAGAGCGCCCAATACGCAAACCGC
CTCTCCCCGCGCGTTGGCCGATTCATTAATGCAGCTGGCACGACAGGTTTCCCGACTGGAAAGCGGGCAG
TGAGCGCAACGCAATTAATACGCGTACCGCTAGCCAGGAAGAGTTTGTAGAAACGCAAAAAGGCCATCCG
TCAGGATGGCCTTCTGCTTAGTTTGATGCCTGGCAGTTTATGGCGGGCGTCCTGCCCGCCACCCTCCGGG
CCGTTGCTTCACAACGTTCAAATCCGCTCCCGGCGGATTTGTCCTACTCAGGAGAGCGTTCACCGACAAA
CAACAGATAAAACGAAAGGCCCAGTCTTCCGACTGAGCCTTTCGTTTTATTTGATGCCTGGCAGTTCCCT
ACTCTCGCGTTAACGCTAGCATGGATGTTTTCCCAGTCACGACGTTGTAAAACGACGGCCAGTCTTAAGC
TCGGGCCCCAAATAATGATTTTATTTTGACTGATAGTGACCTGTTCGTTGCAACAAATTGATGAGCAATG
CTTTTTTATAATGCCAACTTTGTACAAAAAAGCTGAACGAGAAACGTAAAATGATATAAATATCAATATA
TTAAATTAGATTTTGCATAAAAAACAGACTACATAATACTGTAAAACACAACATATCCAGTCACTATGAA
TCAACTACTTAGATGGTATTAGTGACCTGTAGTCGACCGACAGCCTTCCAAATGTTCTTCGGGTGATGCT
GCCAACTTAGTCGACCGACAGCCTTCCAAATGTTCTTCTCAAACGGAATCGTCGTATCCAGCCTACTCGC
TATTGTCCTCAATGCCGTATTAAATCATAAAAAGAAATAAGAAAAAGAGGTGCGAGCCTCTTTTTTGTGT
GACAAAATAAAAACATCTACCTATTCATATACGCTAGTGTCATAGTCCTGAAAATCATCTGCATCAAGAA
CAATTTCACAACTCTTATACTTTTCTCTTACAAGTCGTTCGGCTTCATCTGGATTTTCAGCCTCTATACT
TACTAAACGTGATAAAGTTTCTGTAATTTCTACTGTATCGACCTGCAGACTGGCTGTGTATAAGGGAGCC
TGACATTTATATTCCCCAGAACATCAGGTTAATGGCGTTTTTGATGTCATTTTCGCGGTGGCTGAGATCA
GCCACTTCTTCCCCGATAACGGAGACCGGCACACTGGCCATATCGGTGGTCATCATGCGCCAGCTTTCAT
CCCCGATATGCACCACCGGGTAAAGTTCACGGGAGACTTTATCTGACAGCAGACGTGCACTGGCCAGGGG
GATCACCATCCGTCGCCCGGGCGTGTCAATAATATCACTCTGTACATCCACAAACAGACGATAACGGCTC
TCTCTTTTATAGGTGTAAACCTTAAACTGCATTTCACCAGCCCCTGTTCTCGTCAGCAAAAGAGCCGTTC
ATTTCAATAAACCGGGCGACCTCAGCCATCCCTTCCTGATTTTCCGCTTTCCAGCGTTCGGCACGCAGAC
GACGGGCTTCATTCTGCATGGTTGTGCTTACCAGACCGGAGATATTGACATCATATATGCCTTGAGCAAC
TGATAGCTGTCGCTGTCAACTGTCACTGTAATACGCTGCTTCATAGCATACCTCTTTTTGACATACTTCG
GGTATACATATCAGTATATATTCTTATACCGCAAAAATCAGCGCGCAAATACGCATACTGTTATCTGGCT
TTTAGTAAGCCGGATCCACGCGGCGTTTACGCCCCCCCTGCCACTCATCGCAGTACTGTTGTAATTCATT
AAGCATTCTGCCGACATGGAAGCCATCACAAACGGCATGATGAACCTGAATCGCCAGCGGCATCAGCACC
TTGTCGCCTTGCGTATAATATTTGCCCATGGTGAAAACGGGGGCGAAGAAGTTGTCCATATTGGCCACGT
TTAAATCAAAACTGGTGAAACTCACCCAGGGATTGGCTGAGACGAAAAACATATTCTCAATAAACCCTTT
AGGGAAATAGGCCAGGTTTTCACCGTAACACGCCACATCTTGCGAATATATGTGTAGAAACTGCCGGAAA
TCGTCGTGGTATTCACTCCAGAGCGATGAAAACGTTTCAGTTTGCTCATGGAAAACGGTGTAACAAGGGT
GAACACTATCCCATATCACCAGCTCACCGTCTTTCATTGCCATACGGAATTCCGGATGAGCATTCATCAG
GCGGGCAAGAATGTGAATAAAGGCCGGATAAAACTTGTGCTTATTTTTCTTTACGGTCTTTAAAAAGGCC
GTAATATCCAGCTGAACGGTCTGGTTATAGGTACATTGAGCAACTGACTGAAATGCCTCAAAATGTTCTT
TACGATGCCATTGGGATATATCAACGGTGGTATATCCAGTGATTTTTTTCTCCATTTTAGCTTCCTTAGC
TCCTGAAAATCTCGATAACTCAAAAAATACGCCCGGTAGTGATCTTATTTCATTATGGTGAAAGTTGGAA
CCTCTTACGTGCCGATCAACGTCTCATTTTCGCCAAAAGTTGGCCCAGGGCTTCCCGGTATCAACAGGGA
CACCAGGATTTATTTATTCTGCGAAGTGATCTTCCGTCACAGGTATTTATTCGGCGCAAAGTGCGTCGGG
TGATGCTGCCAACTTAGTCGACTACAGGTCACTAATACCATCTAAGTAGTTGATTCATAGTGACTGGATA
TGTTGTGTTTTACAGTATTATGTAGTCTGTTTTTTATGCAAAATCTAATTTAATATATTGATATTTATAT
CATTTTACGTTTCTCGTTCAGCTTTCTTGTACAAAGTTGGCATTATAAGAAAGCATTGCTTATCAATTTG
TTGCAACGAACAGGTCACTATCAGTCAAAATAAAATCATTATTTGCCATCCAGCTGATATCCCCTATAGT
GAGTCGTATTACATGGTCATAGCTGTTTCCTGGCAGCTCTGGCCCGTGTCTCAAAATCTCTGATGTTACA
TTGCACAAGATAAAAATATATCATCATGAACAATAAAACTGTCTGCTTACATAAACAGTAATACAAGGGG
TGTTATGAGCCATATTCAACGGGAAACGTCGAGGCCGCGATTAAATTCCAACATGGATGCTGATTTATAT
GGGTATAAATGGGCTCGCGATAATGTCGGGCAATCAGGTGCGACAATCTATCGCTTGTATGGGAAGCCCG
ATGCGCCAGAGTTGTTTCTGAAACATGGCAAAGGTAGCGTTGCCAATGATGTTACAGATGAGATGGTCAG
ACTAAACTGGCTGACGGAATTTATGCCTCTTCCGACCATCAAGCATTTTATCCGTACTCCTGATGATGCA
TGGTTACTCACCACTGCGATCCCCGGAAAAACAGCATTCCAGGTATTAGAAGAATATCCTGATTCAGGTG
AAAATATTGTTGATGCGCTGGCAGTGTTCCTGCGCCGGTTGCATTCGATTCCTGTTTGTAATTGTCCTTT
TAACAGCGATCGCGTATTTCGTCTCGCTCAGGCGCAATCACGAATGAATAACGGTTTGGTTGATGCGAGT
GATTTTGATGACGAGCGTAATGGCTGGCCTGTTGAACAAGTCTGGAAAGAAATGCATAAACTTTTGCCAT
TCTCACCGGATTCAGTCGTCACTCATGGTGATTTCTCACTTGATAACCTTATTTTTGACGAGGGGAAATT
AATAGGTTGTATTGATGTTGGACGAGTCGGAATCGCAGACCGATACCAGGATCTTGCCATCCTATGGAAC
TGCCTCGGTGAGTTTTCTCCTTCATTACAGAAACGGCTTTTTCAAAAATATGGTATTGATAATCCTGATA
TGAATAAATTGCAGTTTCATTTGATGCTCGATGAGTTTTTCTAATCAGAATTGGTTAATTGGTTGTAACA
CTGGCAGAGCATTACGCTGACTTGACGGGACGGCGCAAGCTCATGACCAAAATCCCTTAACGTGAGTTAC
GCGTCGTTCCACTGAGCGTCAGACCCCGTAGAAAAGATCAAAGGATCTTCTTGAGATCCTTTTTTTCTGC
GCGTAATCTGCTGCTTGCAAACAAAAAAACCACCGCTACCAGCGGTGGTTTGTTTGCCGGATCAAGAGCT
ACCAACTCTTTTTCCGAAGGTAACTGGCTTCAGCAGAGCGCAGATACCAAATACTGTTCTTCTAGTGTAG
CCGTAGTTAGGCCACCACTTCAAGAACTCTGTAGCACCGCCTACATACCTCGCTCTGCTAATCCTGTTAC
CAGTGGCTGCTGCCAGTGGCGATAAGTCGTGTCTTACCGGGTTGGACTCAAGACGATAGTTACCGGATAA
GGCGCAGCGGTCGGGCTGAACGGGGGGTTCGTGCACACAGCCCAGCTTGGAGCGAACGACCTACACCGAA
CTGAGATACCTACAGCGTGAGCTATGAGAAAGCGCCACGCTTCCCGAAGGGAGAAAGGCGGACAGGTATC
CGGTAAGCGGCAGGGTCGGAACAGGAGAGCGCACGAGGGAGCTTCCAGGGGGAAACGCCTGGTATCTTTA
TAGTCCTGTCGGGTTTCGCCACCTCTGACTTGAGCGTCGATTTTTGTGATGCTCGTCAGGGGGGCGGAGC
CTATGGAAAAACGCCAGCAACGCGGCCTTTTTACGGTTCCTGGCCTTTTGCTGGCCTTTTGCTCACATGT
